>Addgene plasmid #163357 | pMY-MCS-P2A-BlastR-DYK | addgene full sequence | sequence record 322103 | Addgene NGS Result
CCCGAAAAGTGCCACCTGCATAATGAAAGACCCCACCTGTAGGTTTGGCAAGCTAGCTTAAGTAACGCCA
TTTTGCAAGGCATGGAAAAATACATAACTGAGAATAGAAAAGTTCAGATCAAGGTCAGGAACAGATGGAA
CAGCTGAATATGGGCCAAACAGGATATCTGTGGTAAGCAGTTCCTGCCCCGGCTCAGGGCCAAGAACAGA
TGGAACAGCTGAATATGGGCCAAACAGGATATCTGTGGTAAGCAGTTCCTGCCCCGGCTCAGGGCCAAGA
ACAGATGGTCCCCAGATGCGGTCCAGCCCTCAGCAGTTTCTAGAGAACCATCAGATGTTTCCAGGGTGCC
CCAAGGACCTGAAATGACCCTGTGCCTTATTTGAACTAACCAATCAGTTCGCTTCTCGCTTCTGTTCGCG
CGCTTCTGCTCCCCGAGCTCAATAAAAGAGCCCACAACCCCTCACTCGGCGCGCCAGTCCTCCGATTGAC
TGAGTCGCCCGGGTACCCGTATTCCCAATAAAGCCTCTTGCTGTTTGCATCCGAATCGTGGACTCGCTGA
TCCTTGGGAGGGTCTCCTCAGATTGATTGACTGCCCACCTCGGGGGTCTTTCATTTGGAGGTTCCACCGA
GATTTGGAGACCCCTGCCCAGGGACCACCGACCCCCCCGCCGGGAGGTAAGCTGGCCAGCGGTCGTTTCG
TGTCTGTCTCTGTCTTTGTGCGTGTTTGTGCCGGCATCTAATGTTTGCGCCTGCGTCTGTACTAGTTAGC
TAACTAGCTCTGTATCTGGCGGACCCGTGGTGGAACTGACGAGTTCGGAACACCCGGCCGCAACCCTGGG
AGACGTCCCAGGGACTTCGGGGGCCGTTTTTGTGGCCCGACCTGAGTCCAAAAATCCCGATCGTTTTGGA
CTCTTTGGTGCACCCCCCTAATAGGAGGGATATGTGGTTCTGGTAGGAGACGAGAACCTAAAACAGTTCC
CGCCTCCGTCTGAATTTTTGCTTTCGGTTTGGGACCGAAGCCGCGCCGCGCGTCTTGTCTGCTGCAGCAT
CGTTCTGTGTTGTCTCTGTCTGACTGTGTTTCTGTATTTGTCTGAAAATTAGGGCCAGACTGTTACCACT
CCCTTAAGTTTGACCTTAGGTCACTGGAAAGATGTCGAGCGGATCGCTCACAACCAGTCGGTAGATGTCA
AGAAGAGACGTTGGGTTACCTTCTGCTCTGCAGAATGGCCAACCTTTAACGTCGGATGGCCGCGAGACGG
CACCTTTAACCGAGACCTCATCACCCAGGTTAAGATCAAGGTCTTTTCACCTGGCCCGCATGGACACCCA
GACCAGGTCCCCTACATCGTGACCTGGGAAGCCTTGGCTTTTGACCCCCCTCCCTGGGTCAAGCCCTTTG
TACACCCTAAGCCTCCGCCTCCTCTTCCTCCATCCGCCCCGTCTCTCCCCCTTGAACCTCCTCGTTCGAC
CCCGCCTCGATCCTCCCTTTATCCAGCCCTCACTCCTTCTCTAGGCGCCCCCATATGGCCATATGAGATC
TTATATGGGGCACCCCCGCCCCTTGTAAACTTCCCTGACCCTGACATGACAAGAGTTACTAACAGCCCCT
CTCTCCAAGCTCACTTACAGGCTCTCTACTTAGTCCAGCACGAAGTCTGGAGACCTCTGGCGGCAGCCTA
CCAAGAACAACTGGACCGACCGGCCGGTGGTACCTCACCCTTACCGAGTCGGCGACACAGTGTGGGTCCG
CCGACACCAGACTAAGAACCTAGAACCTCGCTGGAAAGGACCTTACACAGTCCTGCTGACCACCCCCACC
GCCCTCAAAGTAGACGGCATCGCAGCTTGGATACACGCCGCCCACGTGAAGGCTGCCGACCCCGGGGGTG
GACCATCCTCTAGACTGCCGGATCTAGCTAGTTAATTAACTCCGTGGATCCGGTCGTGCGGCCGCACGGA
AACGCGTGGCCTGGCATGCCGCGACGTCGACGCCACAAACTTCAGCCTGCTGAGACAGGCTGGCGACGTG
GAAGAGAATCCTGGACCTATGAAAACATTTAACATTTCTCAACAAGATCTAGAATTAGTAGAAGTAGCGA
CAGAGAAGATTACAATGCTTTATGAGGATAATAAACATCATGTGGGAGCGGCAATTCGTACGAAAACAGG
AGAAATCATTTCGGCAGTACATATTGAAGCGTATATAGGACGAGTAACTGTTTGTGCAGAAGCCATTGCG
ATTGGTAGTGCAGTTTCGAATGGACAAAAGGATTTTGACACGATTGTAGCTGTTAGACACCCTTATTCTG
ACGAAGTAGATAGAAGTATTCGAGTGGTAAGTCCTTGTGGTATGTGTAGGGAGTTGATTTCAGACTATGC
ACCAGATTGTTTTGTGTTAATAGAAATGAATGGCAAGTTAGTCAAAACTACGATTGAAGAACTCATTCCA
CTCAAATATACCCGAAATGGCAGCGGCGACTACAAGGACGACGACGACAAATGACCTGCAGGTTTCTGAA
GCTTGAGTACATCGATTGCATTGGGTCGATCGACCGGGCCGCCAGCACAGTGGTCGATCGAGGGGGGGCC
CGCGATTAGTCCAATTTGTTAAAGACAGGATATCAGTGGTCCAGGCTCTAGTTTTGACTCAACAATATCA
CCAGCTGAAGCCTATAGAGTACGAGCCATAGATAGAATAAAAGATTTTATTTAGTCTCCAGAAAAAGGGG
GGAATGAAAGACCCCACCTGTAGGTTTGGCAAGCTAGCTTAAGTAACGCCATTTTGCAAGGCATGGAAAA
TACATAACTGAGAATAGAGAAGTTCAGATCAAGGTTAGGAACAGAGAGACAGCAGAATATGGGCCAAACA
GGATATCTGTGGTAAGCAGTTCCTGCCCCGGCTCAGGGCCAAGAACAGTTGGAACAGCAGAATATGGGCC
AAACAGGATATCTGTGGTAAGCAGTTCCTGCCCCGGCTCAGGGCCAAGAACAGATGGTCCCCAGATGCGG
TCCCGCCCTCAGCAGTTTCTAGAGAACCATCAGATGTTTCCAGGGTGCCCCAAGGACCTGAAATGACCCT
GTGCCTTATTTGAACTAACCAATCAGTTCGCTTCTCGCTTCTGTTCGCGCGCTTCTGCTCCCCGAGCTCA
ATAAAAGAGCCCACAACCCCTCACTCGGCGCGCCAGTCCTCCGATAGACTGCGTCGCCCGGGTACCCGTG
TATCCAATAAACCCTCTTGCAGTTGCATCCGACTTGTGGTCTCGCTGTTCCTTGGGAGGGTCTCCTCTGA
GTGATTGACTACCCGTCAGCGGGGGTCTTTCACATGCAGCATGTATCAAAATTAATTTGGTTTTTTTTCT
TAAGTATTTACATTAAATGGCCATAGTTGCATTAATGAATCGGCCAACGCGCGGGGAGAGGCGGTTTGCG
TATTGGGCGCTCTTCCGCTTCCTCGCTCACTGACTCGCTGCGCTCGGTCGTTCGGCTGCGGCGAGCGGTA
TCAGCTCACTCAAAGGCGGTAATACGGTTATCCACAGAATCAGGGGATAACGCAGGAAAGAACATGTGAG
CAAAAGGCCAGCAAAAGGCCAGGAACCGTAAAAAGGCCGCGTTGCTGGCGTTTTTCCATAGGCTCCGCAC
CCCTGACGAGCATCACAAAAATCGACGCTCAAGTCAGAGGTGGCGAAACCCGACAGGACTATAAAGATAC
CAGGCGTTTCCCCCTGGAAGCTCCCTCGTGCGCTCTCCTGTTCCGACCCTGCCGCTTACCGGATACCTGT
CCGCCTTTCTCCCTTCGGGAAGCGTGGCGCTTTCTCATAGCTCACGCTGTAGGTATCTCAGTTCGGTGTA
GGTCGTTCGCTCCAAGCTGGGCTGTGTGCACGAACCCCCCGTTCAGCCCGACCGCTGCGCCTTATCCGGT
AACTATCGTCTTGAGTCCAACCCGGTAAGACACGACTTATCGCCACTGGCAGCAGCCACTGGTAACAGGA
TTAGCAGAGCGAGGTATGTAGGCGGTGCTACAGAGTTCTTGAAGTGGTGGCCTAACTACGGCTACACTAG
AAGAACAGTATTTGGTATCTGCGCTCTGCTGAAGCCAGTTACCTTCGGAAAAAGAGTTGGTAGCTCTTGA
TCCGGCAAACAAACCACCGCTGGTAGCGGTGGTTTTTTTGTTTGCAAGCAGCAGATTACGCGCAGAAAAA
AAGGATCTCAAGAAGATCCTTTGATCTTTTCTACGGGGTCTGACGCTCAGTGGAACGAAAACTCACGTTA
AGGGATTTTGGTCATGAGATTATCAAAAAGGATCTTCACCTAGATCCTTTTGCGGCCGGCCGCAAATCAA
TCTAAAGTATATATGAGTAAACTTGGTCTGACAGTTACCAATGCTTAATCAGTGAGGCACCTATCTCAGC
GATCTGTCTATTTCGTTCATCCATAGTTGCCTGACTCCCCGTCGTGTAGATAACTACGATACGGGAGGGC
TTACCATCTGGCCCCAGTGCTGCAATGATACCGCGAGACCCACGCTCACCGGCTCCAGATTTATCAGCAA
TAAACCAGCCAGCCGGAAGGGCCGAGCGCAGAAGTGGTCCTGCAACTTTATCCGCCTCCATCCAGTCTAT
TAATTGTTGCCGGGAAGCTAGAGTAAGTAGTTCGCCAGTTAATAGTTTGCGCAACGTTGTTGCCATTGCT
ACAGGCATCGTGGTGTCACGCTCGTCGTTTGGTATGGCTTCATTCAGCTCCGGTTCCCAACGATCAAGGC
GAGTTACATGATCCCCCATGTTGTGCAAAAAAGCGGTTAGCTCCTTCGGTCCTCCGATCGTTGTCAGAAG
TAAGTTGGCCGCAGTGTTATCACTCATGGTTATGGCAGCACTGCATAATTCTCTTACTGTCATGCCATCC
GTAAGATGCTTTTCTGTGACTGGTGAGTACTCAACCAAGTCATTCTGAGAATAGTGTATGCGGCGACCGA
GTTGCTCTTGCCCGGCGTCAATACGGGATAATACCGCGCCACATAGCAGAACTTTAAAAGTGCTCATCAT
TGGAAAACGTTCTTCGGGGCGAAAACTCTCAAGGATCTTACCGCTGTTGAGATCCAGTTCGATGTAACCC
ACTCGTGCACCCAACTGATCTTCAGCATCTTTTACTTTCACCAGCGTTTCTGGGTGAGCAAAAACAGGAA
GGCAAAATGCCGCAAAAAAGGGAATAAGGGCGACACGGAAATGTTGAATACTCATACTCTTCCTTTTTCA
ATATTATTGAAGCATTTATCAGGGTTATTGTCTCATGAGCGGATACATATTTGAATGTATTTAGAAAAAT
AAACAAATAGGGGTTCCGCGCACATTTC
Features (pLannotate 1.2.2; 12 found; start..end, strand, type, name):
     22..615     +  LTR            LTR: long terminal repeat from Moloney murine leukemia virus
    746..1044    +  misc_feature   MMLV Ψ (fragment): packaging signal of Moloney murine leukemia virus (MMLV)
   1103..1519    +  CDS            gag (truncated): truncated Moloney murine leukemia virus (MMLV) gag gene lacking the start codon
   1529..1907    +  misc_feature   pol region: Moloney murine leukemia virus (MMLV) pol region containing the splice acceptor site
   2049..2468    +  CDS            bsr: BSR_BACCE - Experimental evidence at protein level: Swiss-Prot protein existence level 1. Catalyzes the deamination of the cytosine moiety of the antibiotics blasticidin S, cytomycin and acetylblasticidin S. From Bacillus cereus.
   2478..2500    +  CDS            5xFLAG (fragment): five tandem FLAG® epitope tags
   2593..2691    +  CDS            env (fragment): murine leukemia virus gPr80 envelope polyprotein precursor; env; proteolytically cleaved into gp70SU and p15TM subunits
   2733..3322    +  LTR            LTR: long terminal repeat from Moloney murine leukemia virus
   3388..3440    -  CDS            lacI (fragment): lac repressor; lacI; The lac repressor binds to the lac operator to inhibit transcription in E. coli. This inhibition can be relieved by adding lactose or isopropyl-β-D-thiogalactopyranoside (IPTG).
   3623..4211    -  rep_origin     ori: high-copy-number ColE1/pMB1/pBR322/pUC origin of replication
   4375..5235    -  CDS            AmpR: β-lactamase; bla; confers resistance to ampicillin, carbenicillin, and related antibiotics
   5236..5340    -  promoter       AmpR promoter: bla
