[The description below was written by a language model from this plasmid's Addgene catalogue record and pLannotate feature annotations shown in this document.]
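Description:
pMY-MCS-P2A-BlastR-DYK is an empty gammaretroviral expression backbone built on the pMY vector, intended for producing Moloney murine leukemia virus-based particles that deliver a gene of interest into mammalian cells. In bacteria it is maintained through a high-copy ColE1/pUC-type origin and selected with ampicillin via the β-lactamase gene and its native promoter. The annotated sequence is about 5.3 kb. A short lacI fragment near the origin appears to be a backbone remnant with no functional role.

The viral portion is flanked by two MMLV long terminal repeats. The 5' LTR is followed by the Ψ packaging signal, a truncated gag segment lacking its start codon (which extends the packaging signal without producing Gag), and a pol-derived region carrying a splice acceptor. No separate internal promoter is annotated, so expression of the payload is presumably driven from the 5' LTR. Downstream, between the pol region and the resistance gene, lies an unannotated stretch that, going by the construct name, holds the multiple cloning site and the P2A sequence. A gene cloned in frame there is translated as one open reading frame with the Bacillus cereus bsr blasticidin S deaminase, and ribosomal skipping at P2A releases the two proteins separately, so blasticidin resistance is directly coupled to transgene expression. A FLAG-type (DYK) epitope annotated immediately after bsr appears to tag the resistance protein, which would allow its detection. A small env fragment precedes the 3' LTR.

No insert is present. The record places the plasmid within a retroviral toolbox for overexpression and genetic perturbation in primary lymphocytes, where it serves as a cloning recipient for making blasticidin-selectable transduced cells.
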