Addgene plasmid #163357: pMY-MCS-P2A-BlastR-DYK
Purpose: (Empty Backbone) Retroviral backbone for in-frame cloning of a gene of interest and a P2A separated Blasticidin selection marker
Depositing lab: Louis Ates & Teunis Geijtenbeek. Depositing organization: Academic Medical Center, University of Amsterdam. Publication: An optimized retroviral toolbox for overexpression and genetic perturbation of primary lymphocytes. van der Donk LEH, van der Spek J, van Duivenvoorde T, Ten Brink MS, Geijtenbeek TBH, Kuijl CP, van Heijst JWJ, Ates LS. Biol Open. 2022 Feb 15;11(2):bio059032. doi: 10.1242/bio.059032. Epub 2022 Mar 1. PubMed 35229875.
Backbone
  Vector backbone: pMY
  Vector type: Mammalian Expression, Retroviral
  Selectable markers: Blasticidin
Growth in bacteria
  Bacterial resistance: Ampicillin, 100 μg/mL
  Growth temperature: 37°C
  Growth strain: NEB Stable
  Copy number: High Copy
Gene/Insert
  Gene/Insert name: None
Terms and licenses: Academic/Nonprofit Terms; Industry Terms: Not Available to Industry
Depositor comments: Please visit https://www.biorxiv.org/content/10.1101/2021.01.08.425881v1 for bioRxiv preprint.
How to cite: pMY-MCS-P2A-BlastR-DYK was a gift from Louis Ates & Teunis Geijtenbeek (Addgene plasmid # 163357 ; http://n2t.net/addgene:163357 ; RRID:Addgene_163357)
